>Addgene plasmid #208993 | pDONR221-kcnk10a | addgene full sequence | sequence record 413342 | Addgene NGS Result
GTTTTCCCAGTCACGACGTTGTAAAACGACGGCCAGTCTTAAGCTCGGGCCCCAAATAATGATTTTATTT
TGACTGATAGTGACCTGTTCGTTGCAACAAATTGATGAGCAATGCTTTTTTATAATGCCAACTTTGTACA
AAAAAGCAGGCTTCACCATGAAATTTCCAACGGAAAACCCGAGGAAGCCGGGCAACTGGAACCCTCCACC
TGTGCCAGTGCAGACCAACCTGGTGCCACCAAAGAAGGTCCAGCCAGGGATGCTGCAGTCCAGCTTGGTG
CAGGCCAGCGTGGCCACCATGCAGAACCCCATGGGCTGCTCATTACCTCGGCTTTCTGTCTCCCGACCAG
CTAGTATGGTGGCCAGCATGGAAGCGGTGGCGGACGGTTCAGCCCTTCTCACGGTCATGAAGTGGAAGAC
CGTGCTTGCCGTGTTTGTGGTGGTGGTAGCCTACCTGGTTGCCGGCGGTCTGGTGTTCAGAGCTCTGGAG
CAACACTTTGAGCGCTACCAAAAAGACTCTATCACTTTGAAGAAAGCTGCCTTCCTGCTGAAGCATCCCT
GCGTGACCCCCGATGAGCTGGAAGAGCTCATCAAGCATTCTGTAGATGCAGTGAACGCTGGAGTCAGTCC
TATTGGAGACACCTCCTATAACTCCAGTCACTGGGACTTAGGGAGTTCCTTTTTCTTCGCTGGAACTGTG
ATAACAACAATAGGTTATGGTAACATCGCTCCAAGCACAGAGGGTGGGAAAATTTTCTGCATCCTTTATG
CAATATTTGGCATCCCACTCTTTGGCTTTCTGCTGGCTGGTGTCGGTGATCAACTAGGGACTATTTTTGG
GAAGAGCATCGCTAAAGTGGAAAAAATGTTCAGGCGCAAACACAATCAAATAAGCCAAACCAAGATTCGA
GTGGCCTCTACACTGCTCTTCATCCTGGCCGGCTGCATCCTCTTCGTCACCATACCAGCCATTATCTTCA
AGCACATTGAAGGATGGACTGGGCTAGAGGCCATTTATTTCGTGGTCATCACCCTCACGACTGTTGGAAT
TGGAGATTATGTCGCAGGAGGCAATAGACGAATAGAGTATCGCAAGTGGTACAGGCCACTGGTGTGGTTC
TGGATCCTGGTTGGACTGGCTTACTTTGCAGCAGTTTTAAGCATGATTGGAGACTGGCTGAGGGTGCTCT
CTAAAAAGACAAAAATGGAGGTGGGTGAAATTAAGGCTCACGCTGCTGAGTGGAAGGCCAATGTTCGAGC
GGAGCTGCGTGAGACCAGGCGACGACTCAGTGTAGAAGTTCACGATAAACTTCAGAGGGCTGCCACCATC
CGCAGCATGGAGCGCAGGCAGCTGGGATTTGACCAGCGTGCCCATTCCCTCGACATGTTGTCCCCTGAAC
GACGAGCTGCCTTCAACAGCCTGGATGCCACCAACTTCAAGACATCCTCCCAGGAGAGTATCGACACAAA
GCTCAACAACCTGCGTCTGAGAGTAGAACAGAACGAGCATCGCAGGAGCGACCCTAGCCAGGCGTACTCT
GAAGACAACATTTTTAACCGGCTTGGTTCAGTCACCAAACTCGCCAAGCGGAACAAGAACAGGGATTTGA
AGAAAAACATCCTGGATGATGGTCGGAAAGCCTTAGATTCCTTCAGCTGTGACACTCCCCCTATGGACGA
AGAGAAGAAGGAGGCCGAGGATGAGGAGCTTGAGAAAGAGGTCAACATTAGTCTCACCAACTTGCCTCTC
TTTGTGGAGAGTCCCAACAAACAAAATGGATTCGTGCCTCTTCCGCCACAGACCAAAGAGGAAGAAACAG
AGACAAAACTTGAGGATAAAGAGTTCCGTTTGCAGGTGGATCCATAGGACCCAGCTTTCTTGTACAAAGT
TGGCATTATAAGAAAGCATTGCTTATCAATTTGTTGCAACGAACAGGTCACTATCAGTCAAAATAAAATC
ATTATTTGCCATCCAGCTGATATCCCCTATAGTGAGTCGTATTACATGGTCATAGCTGTTTCCTGGCAGC
TCTGGCCCGTGTCTCAAAATCTCTGATGTTACATTGCACAAGATAAAAATATATCATCATGAACAATAAA
ACTGTCTGCTTACATAAACAGTAATACAAGGGGTGTTATGAGCCATATTCAACGGGAAACGTCGAGGCCG
CGATTAAATTCCAACATGGATGCTGATTTATATGGGTATAAATGGGCTCGCGATAATGTCGGGCAATCAG
GTGCGACAATCTATCGCTTGTATGGGAAGCCCGATGCGCCAGAGTTGTTTCTGAAACATGGCAAAGGTAG
CGTTGCCAATGATGTTACAGATGAGATGGTCAGACTAAACTGGCTGACGGAATTTATGCCTCTTCCGACC
ATCAAGCATTTTATCCGTACTCCTGATGATGCATGGTTACTCACCACTGCGATCCCCGGAAAAACAGCAT
TCCAGGTATTAGAAGAATATCCTGATTCAGGTGAAAATATTGTTGATGCGCTGGCAGTGTTCCTGCGCCG
GTTGCATTCGATTCCTGTTTGTAATTGTCCTTTTAACAGCGATCGCGTATTTCGTCTCGCTCAGGCGCAA
TCACGAATGAATAACGGTTTGGTTGATGCGAGTGATTTTGATGACGAGCGTAATGGCTGGCCTGTTGAAC
AAGTCTGGAAAGAAATGCATAAACTTTTGCCATTCTCACCGGATTCAGTCGTCACTCATGGTGATTTCTC
ACTTGATAACCTTATTTTTGACGAGGGGAAATTAATAGGTTGTATTGATGTTGGACGAGTCGGAATCGCA
GACCGATACCAGGATCTTGCCATCCTATGGAACTGCCTCGGTGAGTTTTCTCCTTCATTACAGAAACGGC
TTTTTCAAAAATATGGTATTGATAATCCTGATATGAATAAATTGCAGTTTCATTTGATGCTCGATGAGTT
TTTCTAATCAGAATTGGTTAATTGGTTGTAACACTGGCAGAGCATTACGCTGACTTGACGGGACGGCGCA
AGCTCATGACCAAAATCCCTTAACGTGAGTTACGCGTCGTTCCACTGAGCGTCAGACCCCGTAGAAAAGA
TCAAAGGATCTTCTTGAGATCCTTTTTTTCTGCGCGTAATCTGCTGCTTGCAAACAAAAAAACCACCGCT
ACCAGCGGTGGTTTGTTTGCCGGATCAAGAGCTACCAACTCTTTTTCCGAAGGTAACTGGCTTCAGCAGA
GCGCAGATACCAAATACTGTTCTTCTAGTGTAGCCGTAGTTAGGCCACCACTTCAAGAACTCTGTAGCAC
CGCCTACATACCTCGCTCTGCTAATCCTGTTACCAGTGGCTGCTGCCAGTGGCGATAAGTCGTGTCTTAC
CGGGTTGGACTCAAGACGATAGTTACCGGATAAGGCGCAGCGGTCGGGCTGAACGGGGGGTTCGTGCACA
CAGCCCAGCTTGGAGCGAACGACCTACACCGAACTGAGATACCTACAGCGTGAGCTATGAGAAAGCGCCA
CGCTTCCCGAAGGGAGAAAGGCGGACAGGTATCCGGTAAGCGGCAGGGTCGGAACAGGAGAGCGCACGAG
GGAGCTTCCAGGGGGAAACGCCTGGTATCTTTATAGTCCTGTCGGGTTTCGCCACCTCTGACTTGAGCGT
CGATTTTTGTGATGCTCGTCAGGGGGGCGGAGCCTATGGAAAAACGCCAGCAACGCGGCCTTTTTACGGT
TCCTGGCCTTTTGCTGGCCTTTTGCTCACATGTTCTTTCCTGCGTTATCCCCTGATTCTGTGGATAACCG
TATTACCGCCTTTGAGTGAGCTGATACCGCTCGCCGCAGCCGAACGACCGAGCGCAGCGAGTCAGTGAGC
GAGGAAGCGGAAGAGCGCCCAATACGCAAACCGCCTCTCCCCGCGCGTTGGCCGATTCATTAATGCAGCT
GGCACGACAGGTTTCCCGACTGGAAAGCGGGCAGTGAGCGCAACGCAATTAATACGCGTACCGCTAGCCA
GGAAGAGTTTGTAGAAACGCAAAAAGGCCATCCGTCAGGATGGCCTTCTGCTTAGTTTGATGCCTGGCAG
TTTATGGCGGGCGTCCTGCCCGCCACCCTCCGGGCCGTTGCTTCACAACGTTCAAATCCGCTCCCGGCGG
ATTTGTCCTACTCAGGAGAGCGTTCACCGACAAACAACAGATAAAACGAAAGGCCCAGTCTTCCGACTGA
GCCTTTCGTTTTATTTGATGCCTGGCAGTTCCCTACTCTCGCGTTAACGCTAGCATGGAT
Features (pLannotate 1.2.2; 10 found; start..end, strand, type, name):
      1..37      -  CDS            lacZα (fragment): LacZα fragment of β-galactosidase; lacZ fragment
     53..152     +  protein_bind   attL1: mutant version of attL; recombination site for the Gateway® LR reaction LR Clonase™
    329..1840    +  CDS            KCNK10 (fragment): KCNKA_HUMAN - Also known as TREK2. Experimental evidence at protein level: Swiss-Prot protein existence level 1. Outward rectifying potassium channel. Produces rapidly activating and non-inactivating outward rectifier K(+) currents. Activated by arachidonic acid and other naturally occurring unsaturated free fatty acids. From Homo sapiens (Human).
   1869..1968    -  protein_bind   attL2: mutant version of attL; recombination site for the Gateway® LR reaction LR Clonase™
   1986..2004    -  promoter       T7 promoter: promoter for bacteriophage T7 RNA polymerase
   2138..2947    +  CDS            KanR: aminoglycoside phosphotransferase; aph(3')-Ia; confers resistance to kanamycin in bacteria or G418 (Geneticin®) in eukaryotes
   3094..3682    +  rep_origin     ori: high-copy-number ColE1/pMB1/pBR322/pUC origin of replication
   3865..3957    +  CDS            lacI (fragment): lac repressor; lacI; The lac repressor binds to the lac operator to inhibit transcription in E. coli. This inhibition can be relieved by adding lactose or isopropyl-β-D-thiogalactopyranoside (IPTG).
   4012..4039    -  terminator     rrnB T2 terminator: transcription terminator T2 from the E. coli rrnB gene
   4171..4214    +  terminator     rrnB T1 terminator: Escherichia coli rrnB; transcription terminator T1 from the E. coli rrnB gene
