[The description below was written by a language model from this plasmid's Addgene catalogue record and pLannotate feature annotations shown in this document.]
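Description:
pDONR221-kcnk10a is a Gateway entry clone built on the Invitrogen pDONR221 donor backbone (entered as "pDORN221" in the record) and carrying a zebrafish (Danio rerio) kcnk10a cDNA, also known as trek2a or K2P10.1, which encodes a two-pore domain potassium channel of the TREK-2 type. It is a bacterial cloning vector of about 4.3 kb, maintained in E. coli at high copy through a ColE1/pUC-type origin and selected with kanamycin via an aph(3')-Ia resistance gene. The backbone also retains rrnB T1 and T2 transcription terminators, which insulate the cloning region from read-through transcription, along with short residual lacZα and lacI fragments that have no evident functional role here.

The roughly 1.7 kb insert sits between attL1 and attL2 sites, the product of a BP recombination reaction, so it could in principle be moved into attR-containing destination vectors by an LR reaction. The automated annotation labels the coding region as a fragment of human KCNK10. This reflects homology matching to the human protein, and the catalogue entry identifies the insert as the zebrafish orthologue.

A T7 promoter lies just outside attL2 on the opposite strand from the annotated coding sequence, pointing back into the insert. Transcription by T7 RNA polymerase should therefore yield RNA complementary to the mRNA. That arrangement fits the stated purpose of riboprobe generation, and antisense probes of this kind are typically used for in situ hybridisation to map gene expression, here in zebrafish embryos. M13 forward and reverse primer sites flank the cassette for sequence verification.
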