Addgene plasmid #208993: pDONR221-kcnk10a
Purpose: Riboprobe generation
Depositing lab: GuangJun Zhang. Depositing organization: Purdue University. Publication: Evolution of two-pore domain potassium channels and their gene expression in zebrafish embryos. Park SJ, Silic MR, Staab PL, Chen J, Zackschewski EL, Zhang G. Dev Dyn. 2024 Jan 25. doi: 10.1002/dvdy.690. PubMed 38270285.
Backbone
  Vector backbone: pDORN221
  Backbone manufacturer: Invitrogen
  Backbone size w/o insert (bp): 2550
  Total vector size (bp): 4260
  Vector type: Cloning
Growth in bacteria
  Bacterial resistance: Kanamycin, 50 μg/mL
  Growth temperature: 37°C
  Growth strain: DH5alpha
  Copy number: High Copy
Gene/Insert
  Gene/Insert name: kcnk10a (alt names: K2P10.1; si:dkey-63b1.2; trek2a)
  Species: D. rerio (zebrafish)
  Insert size (bp): 1708
  GenBank ID: KF577719.1
  Entrez Gene: kcnk10a (a.k.a. K2P10.1, TREK-2A, si:dkey-63b1.2, trek2a)
  Promoter: T7
  Cloning method: Gateway Cloning
  Sequencing primers: 5′ M13F; 3′ M13R
Terms and licenses: Academic/Nonprofit Terms; Industry Terms: Not Available to Industry
How to cite: pDONR221-kcnk10a was a gift from GuangJun Zhang (Addgene plasmid # 208993 ; http://n2t.net/addgene:208993 ; RRID:Addgene_208993)
